>Addgene plasmid #24736 | pDONR221-hSOX10-C1271T | addgene partial sequence | sequence record 30832 | 24736 with M13rev
AGCCTGGATGGCAAATAATGATTTTATTTTGACTGATAGTGACCTGTTCGTTGCAACAAATTGATAAGCA
ATGCTTTCTTATAATGCCAACTTTGTACAAGAAAGCTGGGTTTTAGGGCCGGGACAGTGTCGTATATACT
GGCTGCTCCCAGTGTGTGGGGCTGTGGGACTGGGGCCCTGAGGGGCTGGGGTCAGAGATGGCCGTGTAGA
GGGGCCGCTGCGAGGGCCCCATATAGGAGAAGACCGAGTAGAGGCCAGAGGCCTGGCCCGAGTGGCCATA
ATAGGGTCCTGAGGGCTGATGGTCAGAGTAGTCAAACTGGGGGCGGGAGATGGAGGGGAAGGCTGAGCCA
TAGTGGGGCAGGCTGAGGGAGGTGTAGGCGATCTGTGAGGTGGATGGCTGGTCGGTGTAGTGTGGGGGCC
CCTGGGGCCCCGCGGTCTCTGTCTTCACCTGGGCTTTGGCATCCACACCAGGTGGTGAGACCGTGGGCAG
AGCCACGCCTGGTGGCTTGGAGATCCAGGCGGAGTGTCCACTGGCCACGGCCAGGGCACTGCCCAGCCCA
TAGCCGGCTGCTGAGTAGCTGCTCACATGGCCTGGGTGCCCATTGGGCGGCAGGTACTGGTCCAACTCAG
CCACATCAAAGGTCTCCATGTTGGACATTACCTCGTGGCTGATCTCACCAATGTCCACGTTGCC
