[The description below was written by a language model from this plasmid's Addgene catalogue record.]
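Description:
pDONR221-hSOX10-C1271T is a Gateway entry-type clone built in the Invitrogen pDONR221 donor backbone (about 2.5 kb without insert). It carries a roughly 1.4 kb human SOX10 coding insert. The plasmid is maintained in E. coli at high copy under kanamycin selection. It is a bacterial shuttle construct rather than an expression vector. The record lists no eukaryotic promoter, tag or reporter, and no feature table was provided, so the replication origin and other backbone elements are not individually documented here.

The insert encodes SOX10, the SRY-box 10 transcription factor, based on a human cDNA reference. It carries a single engineered nucleotide change, C to T at position 1271, that converts alanine 424 to valine. The gene was introduced by Gateway recombination, and the catalogue lists the flanking sites as attP1 and attP2, "not destroyed". In standard Gateway practice a BP reaction into a pDONR vector produces attL sites flanking the insert, so the site nomenclature in the record should be read with that in mind. M13 forward and reverse priming sites flank the cassette for sequence verification.

A clone like this serves as a source from which the mutant open reading frame can be moved by LR recombination into destination vectors of choice, for example for mammalian expression or tagging. The associated publication concerns frequent mutations in the MITF pathway in melanoma. This suggests the A424V variant was made to study a SOX10 alteration in that context, although the record does not describe its functional consequences.
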