Addgene plasmid #24736: pDONR221-hSOX10-C1271T
Depositing lab: William Pavan. Depositing organization: National Human Genome Research Institute (NHGRI). Publication: Frequent mutations in the MITF pathway in melanoma. Cronin JC, Wunderlich J, Loftus SK, Prickett TD, Wei X, Ridd K, Vemula S, Burrell AS, Agrawal NS, Lin JC, Banister CE, Buckhaults P, Rosenberg SA, Bastian BC, Pavan WJ, Samuels Y. Pigment Cell Melanoma Res. 2009 Aug . 22(4):435-44. 10.1111/j.1755-148X.2009.00578.x PubMed 19422606.
Backbone
  Vector backbone: pDONR221
  Backbone manufacturer: Invitrogen
  Backbone size w/o insert (bp): 2545
  Vector type: Gateway Donor Vector
Growth in bacteria
  Bacterial resistance: Kanamycin, 50 μg/mL
  Growth temperature: 37°C
  Growth strain: DH5alpha
  Copy number: High Copy
Gene/Insert
  Gene/Insert name: (sex determining region Y)-box 10 (alt names: Sox10; SRY-box10; Dom)
  Species: H. sapiens (human)
  Insert size (bp): 1403
  Mutation: C replaced with T at position 1271 resulting in A424V.
  GenBank ID: BC002824
  Entrez Gene: SOX10 (a.k.a. DOM, PCWH, SOX-10, WS2E, WS4, WS4C)
  Cloning method: Gateway Cloning; 5′ cloning site none/attP1 (not destroyed); 3′ cloning site none/attP2 (not destroyed)
  Sequencing primers: 5′ M13F; 3′ M13R
Terms and licenses: Academic/Nonprofit Terms; Industry Terms: Not Available to Industry
How to cite: pDONR221-hSOX10-C1271T was a gift from William Pavan (Addgene plasmid # 24736 ; http://n2t.net/addgene:24736 ; RRID:Addgene_24736)
